>Addgene plasmid #63793 | pGS1422 | depositor full sequence | sequence record 106479 | Full plasmid sequence, partially sequenced
CGAATTCATCGATGATATCAGATCCACTAGTGGCCTATGCGGCCGCGGATCTGCCGGTCTCCCTATAGTG
AGTCGTATTAATTTCGATAAGCCAGGTTAACCTGCATTAATGAATCGGCCAACGCGCGGGGAGAGGCGGT
TTGCGTATTGGGCGCTCTTCCGCTTCCTCGCTCACTGACTCGCTGCGCTCGGTCGTTCGGCTGCGGCGAG
CGGTATCAGCTCACTCAAAGGCGGTAATACGGTTATCCACAGAATCAGGGGATAACGCAGGAAAGAACAT
GTGAGCAAAAGGCCAGCAAAAGGCCAGGAACCGTAAAAAGGCCGCGTTGCTGGCGTTTTTCCATAGGCTC
CGCCCCCCTGACGAGCATCACAAAAATCGACGCTCAAGTCAGAGGTGGCGAAACCCGACAGGACTATAAA
GATACCAGGCGTTTCCCCCTGGAAGCTCCCTCGTGCGCTCTCCTGTTCCGACCCTGCCGCTTACCGGATA
CCTGTCCGCCTTTCTCCCTTCGGGAAGCGTGGCGCTTTCTCAATGCTCACGCTGTAGGTATCTCAGTTCG
GTGTAGGTCGTTCGCTCCAAGCTGGGCTGTGTGCACGAACCCCCCGTTCAGCCCGACCGCTGCGCCTTAT
CCGGTAACTATCGTCTTGAGTCCAACCCGGTAAGACACGACTTATCGCCACTGGCAGCAGCCACTGGTAA
CAGGATTAGCAGAGCGAGGTATGTAGGCGGTGCTACAGAGTTCTTGAAGTGGTGGCCTAACTACGGCTAC
ACTAGAAGGACAGTATTTGGTATCTGCGCTCTGCTGAAGCCAGTTACCTTCGGAAAAAGAGTTGGTAGCT
CTTGATCCGGCAAACAAACCACCGCTGGTAGCGGTGGTTTTTTTGTTTGCAAGCAGCAGATTACGCGCAG
AAAAAAAGGATCTCAAGAAGATCCTTTGATCTTTTCTACGGGGTCTGACGCTCAGTGGAACGAAAACTCA
CGTTAAGGGATTTTGGTCATGAGATTATCAAAAAGGATCTTCACCTAGATCCTTTTAAATTAAAAATGAA
GTTTTAAATCAATCTAAAGTATATATGAGTAAACTTGGTCTGACAGTTACCAATGCTTAATCAGTGAGGC
ACCTATCTCAGCGATCTGTCTATTTCGTTCATCCATAGTTGCCTGACTCCCCGTCGTGTAGATAACTACG
ATACGGGAGGGCTTACCATCTGGCCCCAGTGCTGCAATGATACCGCGAGACCCACGCTCACCGGCTCCAG
ATTTATCAGCAATAAACCAGCCAGCCGGAAGGGCCGAGCGCAGAAGTGGTCCTGCAACTTTATCCGCCTC
CATCCAGTCTATTAATTGTTGCCGGGAAGCTAGAGTAAGTAGTTCGCCAGTTAATAGTTTGCGCAACGTT
GTTGCCATTGCTACAGGCATCGTGGTGTCACGCTCGTCGTTTGGTATGGCTTCATTCAGCTCCGGTTCCC
AACGATCAAGGCGAGTTACATGATCCCCCATGTTGTGCAAAAAAGCGGTTAGCTCCTTCGGTCCTCCGAT
CGTTGTCAGAAGTAAGTTGGCCGCAGTGTTATCACTCATGGTTATGGCAGCACTGCATAATTCTCTTACT
GTCATGCCATCCGTAAGATGCTTTTCTGTGACTGGTGAGTACTCAACCAAGTCATTCTGAGAATAGTGTA
TGCGGCGACCGAGTTGCTCTTGCCCGGCGTCAATACGGGATAATACCGCGCCACATAGCAGAACTTTAAA
AGTGCTCATCATTGGAAAACGTTCTTCGGGGCGAAAACTCTCAAGGATCTTACCGCTGTTGAGATCCAGT
TCGATGTAACCCACTCGTGCACCCAACTGATCTTCAGCATCTTTTACTTTCACCAGCGTTTCTGGGTGAG
CAAAAACAGGAAGGCAAAATGCCGCAAAAAAGGGAATAAGGGCGACACGGAAATGTTGAATACTCATACT
CTTCCTTTTTCAATATTATTGAAGCATTTATCAGGGTTATTGTCTCATGAGCGGATACATATTTGAATGT
ATTTAGAAAAATAAACAAATAGGGGTTCCGCGCACATTTCCCCGAAAAGTGCCACCTGACGTCTAAGAAA
CCATTATTATCATGACATTAACCTATAAAAATAGGCGTATCACGAGGCCCTTTCGTCTCGCGCGTTTCGG
TGATGACGGTGAAAACCTCTGACACATGCAGCTCCCGGAGACGGTCACAGCTTGTCTGTAAGCGGATGCC
GGGAGCAGACAAGCCCGTCAGGGCGCGTCAGCGGGTGTTGGCGGGTGTCGGGGCTGGCTTAACTATGCGG
CATCAGAGCAGATTGTACTGAGAGTGCACCATATGGACATATTGTCGTTAGAACGCGGCTACAATTAATA
CATAACCTTATGTATCATACACATACGATTTAGGTGACACTATAGAACGCGGCCGCCAGCTGAAGCTTCG
TACGCTGCAGGTCGACGGATCGGTGACGGTGCTGGTTTAATTAACATGTCTAAAGGTGAAGAATTATTCA
CTGGTGTTGTCCCAATTTTGGTTGAATTAGATGGTGATGTTAATGGTCACAAATTTTCTGTCTCCGGTGA
AGGTGAAGGTGATGCTACTTACGGTAAATTGACCTTAAAATTTATTTGTACTACTGGTAAATTGCCAGTT
CCATGGCCAACCTTAGTCACTACTTTAGGTTATGGTTTGATGTGTTTTGCTAGATACCCAGATCATATGA
AACAACATGACTTTTTCAAGTCTGCCATGCCAGAAGGTTATGTTCAAGAAAGAACTATTTTTTTCAAAGA
TGACGGTAACTACAAGACCAGAGCTGAAGTCAAGTTTGAAGGTGATACCTTAGTTAATAGAATCGAATTA
AAAGGTATTGATTTTAAAGAAGATGGTAACATTTTAGGTCACAAATTGGAATACAACTATAACTCTCACA
ATGTTTACATCATGGCTGACAAACAAAAGAATGGTATCAAGGTTAACTTCAAAATTAGACACAACATTGA
AGATGGTTCCGTTCAATTAGCTGACCATTATCAACAAAATACTCCAATTGGTGATGGTCCAGTCTTGTTA
CCAGACAACCATTACTTATCCTATCAATCTGCCTTATCCAAAGATCCAAACGAAAAGAGAGACCACATGG
TCTTGTTAGAATTTGTTACTGCTGCTGGTATTACCCATGGTATGGATGAATTGTACAAAGGTAGTGCTTG
GAGTCATCCACAATTCGAAAAAGGTGGAGGTTCCGGAGGTGGATCGGGAGGTTCTGCCTGGTCTCATCCA
CAATTTGAGAAGTAAGGTACCGCGCGCGCCACTTCTAAATAAGCGAATTTCTTATGATTTATGATTTTTA
TTATTAAATAAGTTATAAAAAAAATAAGTGTATACAAATTTTAAAGTGACTCTTAGGTTTTAAAACGAAA
ATTCTTATTCTTGAGTAACTCTTTCCTGTAGGTCAGGTTGCTTTCTCAGGTATAGTATGAGGTCGCTCTT
ATTGACCACACCTCTACCGGCAGATCCGCTAGGGATAACAGGGTAATATAGATCTGTTTAGCTTGCCTCG
TCCCCGCCGGGTCACCCGGCCAGCGACATGGAGGCCCAGAATACCCTCCTTGACAGTCTTGACGTGCGCA
GCTCNGGGGCATGATGTGACTGTCGCCCGTACATTTAGCCCATACATCCCCATGTATAATCATTTGCATC
CATACATTTTGATGGCCGCACGGCGCGAAGCAAAAATTACGGCTCCTCGCTGCGGACCTGCGAGCAGGGA
AACGCTCCCCTCACAGACGCGTTGAATTGTCCCCACGCCGCGCCCCTGTAGAGAAATATAAAAGGTTAGG
ATTTGCCACTGAGGTTCTTCTTTCATATACTTCCTTTTAAAATCTTGCTAGGATACAGTTCTCACATCAC
ATCCGAACATAAACAACCATGACAGTCAACACTAAGACCTATAGTGAGAGAGCAGAAACTCATGCCTCAC
CAGTAGCACAACGATTATTTCGATTAATGGAACTGAAGAAAACCAATTTATGTGCATCAATTGATGTTGA
TACCACTAAGGAATTCCTTGAATTAATTGATAAATTGGGTCCTTATGTATGCTTAATCAAGACTCATATT
GATATAATCAATGATTTTTCCTATGAATCCACTATTGAACCATTATTAGAACTTTCACGTAAACATCAAT
TTATGATTTTTGAAGATAGAAAATTTGCTGATATTGGTAATACCGTGAAGAAACAATATATTGGTGGAGT
TTATAAAATTAGTAGTTGGGCAGATATTACTAATGCTCATGGTGTCACTGGGAATGGAGTAGTTGAAGGA
TTAAAACAGGGAGCTAAAGAAACCACCACCAACCAAGAGCCAAGAGGGTTATTGATGTTAGCTGAATTAT
CATCAGTGGGATCATTAGCATATGGAGAATATTCTCAAAAAACTGTTGAAATTGCTAAATCCGATAAGGA
ATTTGTTATTGGATTTATTGCCCAACGTGATATGGGTGGACAAGAAGAAGGATTTGATTGGCTTATTATG
ACACCTGGAGTTGGATTAGATGATAAAGGTGATGGATTAGGACAACAATATAGAACTGTTGATGAAGTTG
TTAGCACTGGAACTGATATTATCATTGTTGGTAGAGGATTGTTTGGTAAAGGAAGAGATCCAGATATTGA
AGGTAAAAGGTATAGAGATGCTGGTTGGAATGCTTATTTGAAAAAGACTGGCCAATTATAATCAGTACTG
ACAATAAAAAGATTCTTGTTTTCAAGAACTTGTCATTTGTATAGTTTTTTTATATTGTAGTTGTTCTATT
TTAATCAAATGTTAGCGTGATTTATATTTTTTTTCGCCTCGACATCATCTGCCCAGATGCGAAGTTAAGT
GCGCAGAAAGTAATATCATGCGTCAATCGTATGTGAATGCTGGTCGCTATACTGCTGTCGATTCGATACT
AACGCCGCCATCCAGTGTCGAAAACGAGCT
Features (pLannotate 1.2.2; 14 found; start..end, strand, type, name):
     62..80      -  promoter       T7 promoter: promoter for bacteriophage T7 RNA polymerase
    102..155     -  CDS            lacI (fragment): lac repressor; lacI; The lac repressor binds to the lac operator to inhibit transcription in E. coli. This inhibition can be relieved by adding lactose or isopropyl-β-D-thiogalactopyranoside (IPTG).
    338..926     -  rep_origin     ori: high-copy-number ColE1/pMB1/pBR322/pUC origin of replication
   1097..1957    -  CDS            AmpR: β-lactamase; bla; confers resistance to ampicillin, carbenicillin, and related antibiotics
   1958..2062    -  promoter       AmpR promoter: bla
   2157..2192    +  CDS            rop (fragment): Rop protein, which maintains plasmids at low copy number; rop
   2294..2345    +  misc_feature   bom (fragment): basis of mobility region from pBR322
   2408..2426    +  promoter       SP6 promoter: promoter for bacteriophage SP6 RNA polymerase
   2496..3209    +  CDS            10B: 10B is a fluorescent protein published in 1996, derived from Aequorea victoria.
   3234..3274    +  CDS            Twin-Strep-tag (fragment): two Strep-Tag®II moieties connected by a linker for enhanced binding to Strep-Tactin®, an engineered form of streptavidin (Schmidt et al., 2013)
   3333..3520    +  terminator     ADH1 terminator: S. cerevisiae ADH1; transcription terminator for the S. cerevisiae alcohol dehydrogenase 1 (ADH1) gene
   3595..3938    +  promoter       TEF promoter: Ashbya gossypii TEF promoter
   3957..4745    +  CDS            URA3: PYRF_YEAST - Experimental evidence at protein level: Swiss-Prot protein existence level 1. From Saccharomyces cerevisiae (strain ATCC 204508 / S288c) (Baker's yeast).
   4757..4954    +  terminator     TEF terminator: Ashbya gossypii TEF terminator
