[The description below was written by a language model from this plasmid's Addgene catalogue record and pLannotate feature annotations shown in this document.]
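Description:
pGS1422 is a roughly 5 kb E. coli cloning vector that serves as a template for making C-terminal tagging cassettes to be integrated by homologous recombination in Saccharomyces cerevisiae. It is maintained in bacteria at high copy through a ColE1/pUC-type origin and selected with ampicillin via the β-lactamase gene and its native promoter. No yeast replication origin is annotated, consistent with a plasmid that is not itself maintained in yeast but supplies a cassette for chromosomal integration. Short fragments of lacI, rop and bom, along with T7 and SP6 promoters flanking the cassette region, appear to be backbone remnants rather than functional parts of the design.

The payload begins with a promoterless open reading frame for the yellow fluorescent protein eCitrine (annotated automatically as the related Aequorea victoria variant "10B"), followed by a Twin-Strep tag, which consists of two Strep-tag II units joined by a linker for stronger binding to Strep-Tactin. The tag is only partially matched in the feature table. The ADH1 terminator follows the tag and ends transcription of the fusion once it sits in frame behind an endogenous gene, so expression stays under the native promoter of the target locus. Downstream is a URA3 marker driven by the Ashbya gossypii TEF promoter and closed by the TEF terminator, allowing selection of integrants by uracil prototrophy.

The plasmid was derived from pGS1412 by site-directed mutagenesis, with part originating from pKT175. The sequence is listed as full but only partially sequenced. Its stated use is tagging endogenous yeast proteins, with the associated publication describing characterization of native macromolecular assemblies; the fluorescent and affinity tags suit imaging and purification respectively.
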