Addgene plasmid #63793: pGS1422
Purpose: Vector to create a cassette for homologous recombination in S. cerevisiae; adds a C-terminal eCitrine Twin-Strep tag followed by URA3 selection marker
Depositing lab: Monika Golas & Bjoern Sander. Depositing organization: Aarhus University. Publication: Strep-tag II and Twin-Strep Based Cassettes for Protein Tagging by Homologous Recombination and Characterization of Endogenous Macromolecular Assemblies in Saccharomyces cerevisiae. Rai J, Pemmasani JK, Voronovsky A, Jensen IS, Manavalan A, Nyengaard JR, Golas MM, Sander B. Mol Biotechnol. 2014 Jun 27. 10.1007/s12033-014-9778-5 PubMed 24969434.
Backbone
  Vector backbone: pGS1412
  Backbone size w/o insert (bp): 4940
  Total vector size (bp): 5000
  Vector type: E. coli cloning vector
  Selectable markers: URA3
Growth in bacteria
  Bacterial resistance: Ampicillin, 100 μg/mL
  Growth temperature: 37°C
  Growth strain: DH5alpha
  Copy number: High Copy
Gene/Insert
  Gene/Insert name: eCitrine-Twin-tag followed by URA3 selection marker
  Species: Synthetic
  Promoter: none
  Tag / fusion protein: eCitrine-Twin-tag (C terminal on backbone)
  Cloning method: Unknown
  Sequencing primers: 5′ CTGGCTTAACTATGCGGCATCAG; 3′ gcaacctgacctacaggaaagag
Resource information
  A portion of this plasmid was derived from a plasmid made by: Mark A. Sheff and Kurt S. Thorn (pKT175)
Terms and licenses: Academic/Nonprofit Terms; Industry Terms: Not Available to Industry
Depositor comments: Derived from plasmid pGS1412 by site-directed mutagenesis. The Twin-Strep tag sequence is adapted from the sequence of commercial Twin-Strep tag plasmids offered by IBA, Goettingen, Germany.
How to cite: pGS1422 was a gift from Monika Golas & Bjoern Sander (Addgene plasmid # 63793 ; http://n2t.net/addgene:63793 ; RRID:Addgene_63793)
