>Addgene plasmid #63793 | pGS1422 | addgene partial sequence | sequence record 110290 | T7 5'-TAATACGACTCACTATAGGG-3'
CGCGGCCGCATAGGCCACTAGTGGATCTGATATCATCGATGAATTCGAGCTCGTTTTCGACACTGGATGG
CGGCGTTAGTATCGAATCGACAGCAGTATAGCGACCAGCATTCACATACGATTGACGCATGATATTACTT
TCTGCGCACTTAACTTCGCATCTGGGCAGATGATGTCGAGGCGAAAAAAAATATAAATCACGCTAACATT
TGATTAAAATAGAACAACTACAATATAAAAAAACTATACAAATGACAAGTTCTTGAAAACAAGAATCTTT
TTATTGTCAGTACTGATTATAATTGGCCAGTCTTTTTCAAATAAGCATTCCAACCAGCATCTCTATACCT
TTTACCTTCAATATCTGGATCTCTTCCTTTACCAAACAATCCTCTACCAACAATGATAATATCAGTTCCA
GTGCTAACAACTTCATCAACAGTTCTATATTGTTGTCCTAATCCATCACCTTTATCATCTAATCCAACTC
CAGGTGTCATAATAAGCCAATCAAATCCTTCTTCTTGTCCACCCATATCACGTTGGGCAATAAATCCAAT
AACAAATTCCTTATCGGATTTAGCAATTTCAACAGTTTTTTGAGAATATTCTCCATATGCTAATGATCCC
ACTGATGATAATTCAGCTAACATCAATAACCCTCTTGGCTCTTGGTTGGTGGTGGTTTCTTTAGCTCCCT
GTTTTAATCCTTCAACTACTCCATTCCCAGTGACACCATGAGCATTAGTAATATCTGCCCAACTACTAAT
TTTATAAACTCCACCAATATATTGTTTCTTCACGGTATTACCAATATCAGCAAATTTTCTATCTTCAAAA
ATCATAAATTGATGTTTACGTGAAAGTTCTAATAATGGTTCAATAGTGGATTCATAGGAAAAATCATTGA
TTATATCAATATGAGTCTTGATTAAGCATACATAAGGACCCAATTTATCAATTAATTCAAGGAATTCCTT
AGTGGTATCAACATCAATTGATGCACATAAATTGGTTTTCTTCAGTTCCATTAATCGAAATAATCGTTGT
GCTACTGGTGAGG
