>Addgene plasmid #63793 | pGS1422 | addgene partial sequence | sequence record 110293 | Sp6 5'-ATTTAGGTGACACTATAG-3'
TTCGTACGCTGCAGGTCGACGGATCGGTGACGGTGCTGGTTTAATTAACATGTCTAAAGGTGAAGAATTA
TTCACTGGTGTTGTCCCAATTTTGGTTGAATTAGATGGTGATGTTAATGGTCACAAATTTTCTGTCTCCG
GTGAAGGTGAAGGTGATGCTACTTACGGTAAATTGACCTTAAAATTTATTTGTACTACTGGTAAATTGCC
AGTTCCATGGCCAACCTTAGTCACTACTTTAGGTTATGGTTTGATGTGTTTTGCTAGATACCCAGATCAT
ATGAAACAACATGACTTTTTCAAGTCTGCCATGCCAGAAGGTTATGTTCAAGAAAGAACTATTTTTTTCA
AAGATGACGGTAACTACAAGACCAGAGCTGAAGTCAAGTTTGAAGGTGATACCTTAGTTAATAGAATCGA
ATTAAAAGGTATTGATTTTAAAGAAGATGGTAACATTTTAGGTCACAAATTGGAATACAACTATAACTCT
CACAATGTTTACATCATGGCTGACAAACAAAAGAATGGTATCAAGGTTAACTTCAAAATTAGACACAACA
TTGAAGATGGTTCCGTTCAATTAGCTGACCATTATCAACAAAATACTCCAATTGGTGATGGTCCAGTCTT
GTTACCAGACAACCATTACTTATCCTATCAATCTGCCTTATCCAAAGATCCAAACGAAAAGAGAGACCAC
ATGGTCTTGTTAGAATTTGTTACTGCTGCTGGTATTACCCATGGTATGGATGAATTGTACAAAGGTAGTG
CTTGGAGTCATCCACAATTCGAAAAAGGTGGAGGTTCCGGAGGTGGATCGGGAGGTTCTGCCTGGTCTCA
TCCACAATTTGAGAAGTAAGGTACCGCGCGCGCCACTTCTAAATAAGCGAATTTCTTATGATTTATGATT
TTTATTATTAAATAAGTTATAAAAAAA
